Addgene plasmid #90627: CHEK1 C2.2 gRNA
Purpose: 3rd generation lentiviral gRNA plasmid targeting human CHEK1
Depositing lab: Iain Cheeseman. Depositing organization: Whitehead Institute for Biomedical Research. Publication: Large-Scale Analysis of CRISPR/Cas9 Cell-Cycle Knockouts Reveals the Diversity of p53-Dependent Responses to Cell-Cycle Defects. McKinley KL, Cheeseman IM. Dev Cell. 2017 Feb 27;40(4):405-420.e2. doi: 10.1016/j.devcel.2017.01.012. Epub 2017 Feb 16. PubMed 28216383.
Backbone
  Vector backbone: pLenti-sgRNA
  Backbone manufacturer: Eric Lander & David Sabatini labs (Addgene plasmid #71409)
  Backbone size w/o insert (bp): 9151
  Vector type: Lentiviral, CRISPR
  Selectable markers: Puromycin
Growth in bacteria
  Bacterial resistance: Ampicillin, 100 μg/mL
  Growth temperature: 37°C
  Growth strain: NEB Stable
  Copy number: Unknown
Gene/Insert
  Gene/Insert name: CHEK1 (Guide Designation C2.2) (alt name: pKMKO series)
  gRNA/shRNA sequence: CACCgATGCAGAACCAGTTGATGTT
  Species: H. sapiens (human)
  Promoter: U6
  Cloning method: Restriction Enzyme; 5′ cloning site BsmBI (destroyed during cloning); 3′ cloning site BsmBI (destroyed during cloning)
  Sequencing primers: 5′ hU6-F (5'-GAGGGCCTATTTCCCATGATT-3'); 3′ EF1a-R (5'-CACGGCGACTACTGCACTTA-3')
Terms and licenses: Academic/Nonprofit Terms; Industry Terms: Not Available to Industry
Depositor comments: Please note that gRNA target sequence listed is not strictly the 20nt spacer sequence, but also contains the 5' BsmBI overhang. For more information about knockout human cell lines generated using this plasmid, please see http://cellcycleknockouts.wi.mit.edu/ .
How to cite: CHEK1 C2.2 gRNA was a gift from Iain Cheeseman (Addgene plasmid # 90627 ; http://n2t.net/addgene:90627 ; RRID:Addgene_90627)
