[The description below was written by a language model from this plasmid's Addgene catalogue record and pLannotate feature annotations shown in this document.]
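Description:
CHEK1 C2.2 gRNA is a third-generation lentiviral CRISPR guide plasmid built on the pLenti-sgRNA backbone and designed to target human CHEK1. In bacteria it is maintained through a high-copy ColE1/pUC-type origin and selected with ampicillin via the β-lactamase gene. An f1 origin and remnants of cloning-vector sequence (lac promoter/operator, lacZα fragment, T3 and T7 promoters) are also present. The catalogue lists the empty backbone at 9,151 bp, whereas the sequenced construct is 7,302 nt. This difference is consistent with loss of a stuffer fragment when the guide oligos were ligated between the two BsmBI sites, which were destroyed in cloning, although the record does not state this explicitly.

The viral portion follows the standard self-inactivating HIV-1 design. An RSV promoter drives a truncated 5' LTR for Tat-independent genomic RNA production, followed by the Ψ packaging signal with a partial gag sequence, the Rev response element for Rev-dependent nuclear export, a cPPT/CTS, a WPRE to enhance expression, and a ΔU3 3' LTR, with an SV40 polyadenylation signal and SV40 origin downstream. Within this frame, a human U6 RNA polymerase III promoter transcribes the CHEK1-specific spacer fused to the Streptococcus pyogenes guide RNA scaffold, annotated here as a tracrRNA fragment. A separate EF-1α core promoter drives puromycin N-acetyltransferase, allowing selection of transduced mammalian cells.

The plasmid carries no Cas9, so the nuclease must be supplied separately in the target cells. It belongs to a series of guides made for a large-scale analysis of cell-cycle gene knockouts in human cell lines and their p53-dependent responses.
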