Features (pLannotate 1.2.2; 28 found; start..end, strand, type, name):
      5..62      +  rep_origin     RSF ori (fragment): Plasmids containing the RSF 1030 origin of replication can be propagated in E. coli cells that contain additional plasmids with compatible origins.
     64..156     +  CDS            lacI (fragment): lac repressor; lacI; The lac repressor binds to the lac operator to inhibit transcription in E. coli. This inhibition can be relieved by adding lactose or isopropyl-β-D-thiogalactopyranoside (IPTG).
    169..190     +  protein_bind   CAP binding site: CAP binding activates transcription in the presence of cAMP. E. coli catabolite activator protein
    205..235     +  promoter       lac promoter: promoter for the E. coli lac operon
    243..259     +  protein_bind   lac operator: The lac repressor binds to the lac operator to inhibit transcription in E. coli. This inhibition can be relieved by adding lactose or isopropyl-β-D-thiogalactopyranoside (IPTG). lac repressor encoded by lacI
    304..322     +  promoter       T3 promoter: promoter for bacteriophage T3 RNA polymerase
    350..576     +  promoter       RSV promoter: Rous sarcoma virus enhancer/promoter
    577..757     +  LTR            5' LTR (truncated): truncated 5' long terminal repeat (LTR) from HIV-1
    804..929     +  misc_feature   HIV-1 Ψ: packaging signal of human immunodeficiency virus type 1
    913..1276    +  CDS            HIV-1 gag (fragment): gag protein from human immunodeficiency virus 1; gag
   1422..1655    +  misc_feature   RRE: The Rev response element (RRE) of HIV-1 allows for Rev-dependent mRNA export from the nucleus to the cytoplasm.
   2032..2058    +  CDS            Rev (fragment): human immunodeficiency virus 1 (HIV-1) Rev protein; rev; enhances nuclear export of unspliced and incompletely spliced viral mRNAs
   2062..2302    +  promoter       U6 promoter: RNA polymerase III promoter for human U6 snRNA
   2350..2417    +  misc_RNA       tracrRNA (fragment): trans-activating CRISPR RNA for the Streptococcus pyogenes CRISPR/Cas9 system
   2466..2583    +  misc_feature   cPPT/CTS: central polypurine tract and central termination sequence of HIV-1
   2652..2863    +  promoter       EF-1α core promoter: core promoter for human elongation factor EF-1α
   2889..3488    +  CDS            PuroR (fragment): puromycin N-acetyltransferase; pac from Streptomyces; confers resistance to puromycin
   3504..4092    +  misc_feature   WPRE: woodchuck hepatitis virus posttranscriptional regulatory element
   4143..4162    +  misc_feature   cPPT/CTS (fragment): central polypurine tract and central termination sequence of HIV-1
   4164..4397    +  LTR            3' LTR (ΔU3): self-inactivating 3' long terminal repeat (LTR) from HIV-1
   4475..4596    +  polyA_signal   SV40 poly(A) signal: SV40 polyadenylation signal
   4636..4771    +  rep_origin     SV40 ori: SV40 origin of replication
   4792..4810    -  promoter       T7 promoter: promoter for bacteriophage T7 RNA polymerase
   4818..4973    +  CDS            lacZα (fragment): LacZα fragment of β-galactosidase; lacZ fragment
   4978..5406    +  rep_origin     f1 ori (sequence partly withheld): f1 bacteriophage origin of replication; arrow indicates direction of (+) strand synthesis
   5459..5563    +  promoter       AmpR promoter: bla
   5564..6424    +  CDS            AmpR: β-lactamase; bla; confers resistance to ampicillin, carbenicillin, and related antibiotics
   6595..7183    +  rep_origin     ori: high-copy-number ColE1/pMB1/pBR322/pUC origin of replication
>Addgene plasmid #90627 | CHEK1 C2.2 gRNA | addgene full sequence | sequence record 183327 | Addgene NGS Result
TGATACCGCTCGCCGCAGCCGAACGACCGAGCGCAGCGAGTCAGTGAGCGAGGAAGCGGAAGAGCGCCCA
ATACGCAAACCGCCTCTCCCCGCGCGTTGGCCGATTCATTAATGCAGCTGGCACGACAGGTTTCCCGACT
GGAAAGCGGGCAGTGAGCGCAACGCAATTAATGTGAGTTAGCTCACTCATTAGGCACCCCAGGCTTTACA
CTTTATGCTTCCGGCTCGTATGTTGTGTGGAATTGTGAGCGGATAACAATTTCACACAGGAAACAGCTAT
GACCATGATTACGCCAAGCGCGCAATTAACCCTCACTAAAGGGAACAAAAGCTGGAGCTGCAAGCTTAAT
GTAGTCTTATGCAATACTCTTGTAGTCTTGCAACATGGTAACGATGAGTTAGCAACATGCCTTACAAGGA
GAGAAAAAGCACCGTGCATGCCGATTGGTGGAAGTAAGGTGGTACGATCGTGCCTTATTAGGAAGGCAAC
AGACGGGTCTGACATGGATTGGACGAACCACTGAATTGCCGCATTGCAGAGATATTGTATTTAAGTGCCT
AGCTCGATACATAAACGGGTCTCTCTGGTTAGACCAGATCTGAGCCTGGGAGCTCTCTGGCTAACTAGGG
AACCCACTGCTTAAGCCTCAATAAAGCTTGCCTTGAGTGCTTCAAGTAGTGTGTGCCCGTCTGTTGTGTG
ACTCTGGTAACTAGAGATCCCTCAGACCCTTTTAGTCAGTGTGGAAAATCTCTAGCAGTGGCGCCCGAAC
AGGGACTTGAAAGCGAAAGGGAAACCAGAGGAGCTCTCTCGACGCAGGACTCGGCTTGCTGAAGCGCGCA
CGGCAAGAGGCGAGGGGCGGCGACTGGTGAGTACGCCAAAAATTTTGACTAGCGGAGGCTAGAAGGAGAG
AGATGGGTGCGAGAGCGTCAGTATTAAGCGGGGGAGAATTAGATCGCGATGGGAAAAAATTCGGTTAAGG
CCAGGGGGAAAGAAAAAATATAAATTAAAACATATAGTATGGGCAAGCAGGGAGCTAGAACGATTCGCAG
TTAATCCTGGCCTGTTAGAAACATCAGAAGGCTGTAGACAAATACTGGGACAGCTACAACCATCCCTTCA
GACAGGATCAGAAGAACTTAGATCATTATATAATACAGTAGCAACCCTCTATTGTGTGCATCAAAGGATA
GAGATAAAAGACACCAAGGAAGCTTTAGACAAGATAGAGGAAGAGCAAAACAAAAGTAAGACCACCGCAC
AGCAAGCGGCCGCTGATCTTCAGACCTGGAGGAGGAGATATGAGGGACAATTGGAGAAGTGAATTATATA
AATATAAAGTAGTAAAAATTGAACCATTAGGAGTAGCACCCACCAAGGCAAAGAGAAGAGTGGTGCAGAG
AGAAAAAAGAGCAGTGGGAATAGGAGCTTTGTTCCTTGGGTTCTTGGGAGCAGCAGGAAGCACTATGGGC
GCAGCGTCAATGACGCTGACGGTACAGGCCAGACAATTATTGTCTGGTATAGTGCAGCAGCAGAACAATT
TGCTGAGGGCTATTGAGGCGCAACAGCATCTGTTGCAACTCACAGTCTGGGGCATCAAGCAGCTCCAGGC
AAGAATCCTGGCTGTGGAAAGATACCTAAAGGATCAACAGCTCCTGGGGATTTGGGGTTGCTCTGGAAAA
CTCATTTGCACCACTGCTGTGCCTTGGAATGCTAGTTGGAGTAATAAATCTCTGGAACAGATTTGGAATC
ACACGACCTGGATGGAGTGGGACAGAGAAATTAACAATTACACAAGCTTAATACACTCCTTAATTGAAGA
ATCGCAAAACCAGCAAGAAAAGAATGAACAAGAATTATTGGAATTAGATAAATGGGCAAGTTTGTGGAAT
TGGTTTAACATAACAAATTGGCTGTGGTATATAAAATTATTCATAATGATAGTAGGAGGCTTGGTAGGTT
TAAGAATAGTTTTTGCTGTACTTTCTATAGTGAATAGAGTTAGGCAGGGATATTCACCATTATCGTTTCA
GACCCACCTCCCAACCCCGAGGGGACCCAGAGAGGGCCTATTTCCCATGATTCCTTCATATTTGCATATA
CGATACAAGGCTGTTAGAGAGATAATTAGAATTAATTTGACTGTAAACACAAAGATATTAGTACAAAATA
CGTGACGTAGAAAGTAATAATTTCTTGGGTAGTTTGCAGTTTTAAAATTATGTTTTAAAATGGACTATCA
TATGCTTACCGTAACTTGAAAGTATTTCGATTTCTTGGCTTTATATATCTTGTGGAAAGGACGAAACACC
GATGCAGAACCAGTTGATGTTGTTTAAGAGCTATGCTGGAAACAGCATAGCAAGTTTAAATAAGGCTAGT
CCGTTATCAACTTGAAAAAGTGGCACCGAGTCGGTGCTTTTTTTGAATTCTAGATCTTGAGACAAATGGC
AGTATTCATCCACAATTTTAAAAGAAAAGGGGGGATTGGGGGGTACAGTGCAGGGGAAAGAATAGTAGAC
ATAATAGCAACAGACATACAAACTAAAGAATTACAAAAACAAATTACAAAAATTCAAAATTTTCGGGTTT
ATTACAGGGACAGCAGAGATCCACTTTGGCGCCGGCTCGAGTGGCTCCGGTGCCCGTCAGTGGGCAGAGC
GCACATCGCCCACAGTCCCCGAGAAGTTGGGGGGAGGGGTCGGCAATTGAACCGGTGCCTAGAGAAGGTG
GCGCGGGGTAAACTGGGAAAGTGATGTCGTGTACTGGCTCCGCCTTTTTCCCGAGGGTGGGGGAGAACCG
TATATAAGTGCAGTAGTCGCCGTGAACGTTCTTTTTCGCAACGGGTTTGCCGCCAGAACACAGGTGTCGT
GACGCGGGATCCGCCACCATGACCGAGTACAAGCCCACGGTGCGCCTCGCCACCCGCGACGACGTCCCCA
GGGCCGTACGCACCCTCGCCGCCGCGTTCGCCGACTACCCCGCCACGCGCCACACCGTCGATCCGGACCG
CCACATCGAGCGGGTCACCGAGCTGCAAGAACTCTTCCTCACGCGCGTCGGGCTCGACATCGGCAAGGTG
TGGGTCGCGGACGACGGCGCCGCGGTGGCGGTCTGGACCACGCCGGAGAGCGTCGAAGCGGGGGCGGTGT
TCGCCGAGATCGGCCCGCGCATGGCCGAGTTGAGCGGTTCCCGGCTGGCCGCGCAGCAACAGATGGAAGG
CCTCCTGGCGCCGCACCGGCCCAAGGAGCCCGCGTGGTTCCTGGCCACCGTCGGAGTCTCGCCCGACCAC
CAGGGCAAGGGTCTGGGCAGCGCCGTCGTGCTCCCCGGAGTGGAGGCGGCCGAGCGCGCCGGGGTGCCCG
CCTTCCTGGAGACCTCCGCGCCCCGCAACCTCCCCTTCTACGAGCGGCTCGGCTTCACCGTCACCGCCGA
CGTCGAGGTGCCCGAAGGACCGCGCACCTGGTGCATGACCCGCAAGCCCGGTGCCTGAACGCGTTAAGTC
GACAATCAACCTCTGGATTACAAAATTTGTGAAAGATTGACTGGTATTCTTAACTATGTTGCTCCTTTTA
CGCTATGTGGATACGCTGCTTTAATGCCTTTGTATCATGCTATTGCTTCCCGTATGGCTTTCATTTTCTC
CTCCTTGTATAAATCCTGGTTGCTGTCTCTTTATGAGGAGTTGTGGCCCGTTGTCAGGCAACGTGGCGTG
GTGTGCACTGTGTTTGCTGACGCAACCCCCACTGGTTGGGGCATTGCCACCACCTGTCAGCTCCTTTCCG
GGACTTTCGCTTTCCCCCTCCCTATTGCCACGGCGGAACTCATCGCCGCCTGCCTTGCCCGCTGCTGGAC
AGGGGCTCGGCTGTTGGGCACTGACAATTCCGTGGTGTTGTCGGGGAAATCATCGTCCTTTCCTTGGCTG
CTCGCCTGTGTTGCCACCTGGATTCTGCGCGGGACGTCCTTCTGCTACGTCCCTTCGGCCCTCAATCCAG
CGGACCTTCCTTCCCGCGGCCTGCTGCCGGCTCTGCGGCCTCTTCCGCGTCTTCGCCTTCGCCCTCAGAC
GAGTCGGATCTCCCTTTGGGCCGCCTCCCCGCGTCGACTTTAAGACCAATGACTTACAAGGCAGCTGTAG
ATCTTAGCCACTTTTTAAAAGAAAAGGGGGGACTGGAAGGGCTAATTCACTCCCAACGAAGACAAGATCT
GCTTTTTGCTTGTACTGGGTCTCTCTGGTTAGACCAGATCTGAGCCTGGGAGCTCTCTGGCTAACTAGGG
AACCCACTGCTTAAGCCTCAATAAAGCTTGCCTTGAGTGCTTCAAGTAGTGTGTGCCCGTCTGTTGTGTG
ACTCTGGTAACTAGAGATCCCTCAGACCCTTTTAGTCAGTGTGGAAAATCTCTAGCAGTACGTATAGTAG
TTCATGTCATCTTATTATTCAGTATTTATAACTTGCAAAGAAATGAATATCAGAGAGTGAGAGGAACTTG
TTTATTGCAGCTTATAATGGTTACAAATAAAGCAATAGCATCACAAATTTCACAAATAAAGCATTTTTTT
CACTGCATTCTAGTTGTGGTTTGTCCAAACTCATCAATGTATCTTATCATGTCTGGCTCTAGCTATCCCG
CCCCTAACTCCGCCCATCCCGCCCCTAACTCCGCCCAGTTCCGCCCATTCTCCGCCCCATGGCTGACTAA
TTTTTTTTATTTATGCAGAGGCCGAGGCCGCCTCGGCCTCTGAGCTATTCCAGAAGTAGTGAGGAGGCTT
TTTTGGAGGCCTAGGGACGTACCCAATTCGCCCTATAGTGAGTCGTATTACGCGCGCTCACTGGCCGTCG
TTTTACAACGTCGTGACTGGGAAAACCCTGGCGTTACCCAACTTAATCGCCTTGCAGCACATCCCCCTTT
CGCCAGCTGGCGTAATAGCGAAGAGGCCCGCACCGATCGCCCTTCCCAACAGTTGCGCAGCCTGAATGGC
GAATGGG
[124 nt withheld, positions 4978-5101]
C
[91 nt withheld, positions 5103-5193]
A
[49 nt withheld, positions 5195-5243]
CCTTTGACGTTGGAGTCCACGTTCTTT
[37 nt withheld, positions 5271-5307]
ACCCTATCTCGGTCTATTCTTTTGATTTATAAGGGATTTTGCCGATTTCGGCCTATTGGTTAAAAAATGA
GCTGATTTAACAAAAATTTAACGCGAATTTTAACAAAATATTAACGCTTACAATTTAGGTGGCACTTTTC
GGGGAAATGTGCGCGGAACCCCTATTTGTTTATTTTTCTAAATACATTCAAATATGTATCCGCTCATGAG
ACAATAACCCTGATAAATGCTTCAATAATATTGAAAAAGGAAGAGTATGAGTATTCAACATTTCCGTGTC
GCCCTTATTCCCTTTTTTGCGGCATTTTGCCTTCCTGTTTTTGCTCACCCAGAAACGCTGGTGAAAGTAA
AAGATGCTGAAGATCAGTTGGGTGCACGAGTGGGTTACATCGAACTGGATCTCAACAGCGGTAAGATCCT
TGAGAGTTTTCGCCCCGAAGAACGTTTTCCAATGATGAGCACTTTTAAAGTTCTGCTATGTGGCGCGGTA
TTATCCCGTATTGACGCCGGGCAAGAGCAACTCGGTCGCCGCATACACTATTCTCAGAATGACTTGGTTG
AGTACTCACCAGTCACAGAAAAGCATCTTACGGATGGCATGACAGTAAGAGAATTATGCAGTGCTGCCAT
AACCATGAGTGATAACACTGCGGCCAACTTACTTCTGACAACGATCGGAGGACCGAAGGAGCTAACCGCT
TTTTTGCACAACATGGGGGATCATGTAACTCGCCTTGATCGTTGGGAACCGGAGCTGAATGAAGCCATAC
CAAACGACGAGCGTGACACCACGATGCCTGTAGCAATGGCAACAACGTTGCGCAAACTATTAACTGGCGA
ACTACTTACTCTAGCTTCCCGGCAACAATTAATAGACTGGATGGAGGCGGATAAAGTTGCAGGACCACTT
CTGCGCTCGGCCCTTCCGGCTGGCTGGTTTATTGCTGATAAATCTGGAGCCGGTGAGCGTGGGTCTCGCG
GTATCATTGCAGCACTGGGGCCAGATGGTAAGCCCTCCCGTATCGTAGTTATCTACACGACGGGGAGTCA
GGCAACTATGGATGAACGAAATAGACAGATCGCTGAGATAGGTGCCTCACTGATTAAGCATTGGTAACTG
TCAGACCAAGTTTACTCATATATACTTTAGATTGATTTAAAACTTCATTTTTAATTTAAAAGGATCTAGG
TGAAGATCCTTTTTGATAATCTCATGACCAAAATCCCTTAACGTGAGTTTTCGTTCCACTGAGCGTCAGA
CCCCGTAGAAAAGATCAAAGGATCTTCTTGAGATCCTTTTTTTCTGCGCGTAATCTGCTGCTTGCAAACA
AAAAAACCACCGCTACCAGCGGTGGTTTGTTTGCCGGATCAAGAGCTACCAACTCTTTTTCCGAAGGTAA
CTGGCTTCAGCAGAGCGCAGATACCAAATACTGTTCTTCTAGTGTAGCCGTAGTTAGGCCACCACTTCAA
GAACTCTGTAGCACCGCCTACATACCTCGCTCTGCTAATCCTGTTACCAGTGGCTGCTGCCAGTGGCGAT
AAGTCGTGTCTTACCGGGTTGGACTCAAGACGATAGTTACCGGATAAGGCGCAGCGGTCGGGCTGAACGG
GGGGTTCGTGCACACAGCCCAGCTTGGAGCGAACGACCTACACCGAACTGAGATACCTACAGCGTGAGCT
ATGAGAAAGCGCCACGCTTCCCGAAGGGAGAAAGGCGGACAGGTATCCGGTAAGCGGCAGGGTCGGAACA
GGAGAGCGCACGAGGGAGCTTCCAGGGGGAAACGCCTGGTATCTTTATAGTCCTGTCGGGTTTCGCCACC
TCTGACTTGAGCGTCGATTTTTGTGATGCTCGTCAGGGGGGCGGAGCCTATGGAAAAACGCCAGCAACGC
GGCCTTTTTACGGTTCCTGGCCTTTTGCTGGCCTTTTGCTCACATGTTCTTTCCTGCGTTATCCCCTGAT
TCTGTGGATAACCGTATTACCGCCTTTGAGTGAGC
